>Addgene plasmid #194697 | pTol2_elavl3(HuC)_NES-Caprola_on-mEGFP | addgene full sequence | sequence record 388357 | Addgene NGS Result
TAACCGGTGGATCCTGGCCGTCGTTTTACTGTACCATCGATGATGATCCAGACATGATAAGATACATTGA
TGAGTTTGGACAAACCACAACTAGAATGCAGTGAAAAAAATGCTTTATTTGTGAAATTTGTGATGCTATT
GCTTTATTTGTAACCATTATAAGCTGCAATAAACAAGTTAACAACAACAATTGCATTCATTTTATGTTTC
AGGTTCAGGGGGAGGTGTGGGAGGTTTTTTAAAGCAAGTAAAACCTCTACAAATGTGGTATGGCTGATTA
TGATCCTCTAGATCAGATCTGCGAAGATACGGCCACGGGTGCTCTTGATCCTGTGGCTGATTTTGGACTG
TGCTGCTCGCAGCTGCTGATGAATCACATACTTCCTCCATTTTCTTCCACTGATTGACTGTTATAATTTC
CCTAATTTCCAGGTCAAGGTGCTGTGCATTGTGGTAATAGATGTGACATGACGTCACTTCCAAAGGACCA
ATGAACATGTCTGACCAATTTCATATAATGTGAAAACGATTTTCATAGGCAGAATAAATAACATTTAAAT
TAAACTGGGCATCAGCGCAATTCAATTGGTTTGGTAATAGCAAGGGAAAATAGAATGAAGTGATCTCCAA
AAAATAAGTACTTTTTGACTGTAAATAAAATTGTAAGGAGTAAAAAGTACTTTTTTTTCTAAAAAAATGT
AATTAAGTAAAAGTAAAAGTATTGATTTTTAATTGTACTCAAGTAAAGTAAAAATCCCCAAAAATAATAC
TTAAGTACAGTAATCAAGTAAAATTACTCAAGTACTTTACACCTCTGGTTCTTGACCCCCTACCTTCAGC
AAGCCCAGCAGATCCACTAGTTCTAGAGCGGCCGCCACCGCGGTGGAGCTCCAGCTTTTGTTCCCTTTAG
TGAGGGTTAATTGCGCGCTTGGCGTAATCATGGTCATAGCTGTTTCCTGTGTGAAATTGTTATCCGCTCA
CAATTCCACACAACATACGAGCCGGAAGCATAAAGTGTAAAGCCTGGGGTGCCTAATGAGTGAGCTAACT
CACATTAATTGCGTTGCGCTCACTGCCCGCTTTCCAGTCGGGAAACCTGTCGTGCCAGCTGCATTAATGA
ATCGGCCAACGCGCGGGGAGAGGCGGTTTGCGTATTGGGCGCTCTTCCGCTTCCTCGCTCACTGACTCGC
TGCGCTCGGTCGTTCGGCTGCGGCGAGCGGTATCAGCTCACTCAAAGGCGGTAATACGGTTATCCACAGA
ATCAGGGGATAACGCAGGAAAGAACATGTGAGCAAAAGGCCAGCAAAAGGCCAGGAACCGTAAAAAGGCC
GCGTTGCTGGCGTTTTTCCATAGGCTCCGCCCCCCTGACGAGCATCACAAAAATCGACGCTCAAGTCAGA
GGTGGCGAAACCCGACAGGACTATAAAGATACCAGGCGTTTCCCCCTGGAAGCTCCCTCGTGCGCTCTCC
TGTTCCGACCCTGCCGCTTACCGGATACCTGTCCGCCTTTCTCCCTTCGGGAAGCGTGGCGCTTTCTCAT
AGCTCACGCTGTAGGTATCTCAGTTCGGTGTAGGTCGTTCGCTCCAAGCTGGGCTGTGTGCACGACCCCC
CCGTTCAGCCCGACCGCTGCGCCTTATCCGGTAACTATCGTCTTGAGTCCAACCCGGTAAGACACGACTT
ATCGCCACTGGCAGCAGCCACTGGTAACAGGATTAGCAGAGCGAGGTATGTAGGCGGTGCTACAGAGTTC
TTGAAGTGGTGGCCTAACTACGGCTACACTAGAAGAACAGTATTTGGTATCTGCGCTCTGCTGAAGCCAG
TTACCTTCGGAAAAAGAGTTGGTAGCTCTTGATCCGGCAAACAAACCACCGCTGGTAGCGGTGGTTTTTT
TGTTTGCAAGCAGCAGATTACGCGCAGAAAAAAAGGATCTCAAGAAGATCCTTTGATCTTTTCTACGGGG
TCTGACGCTCAGTGGAACGAAAACTCACGTTAAGGCATTTTGGTCATGAGATTATCAAAAAGGATCTTCA
CCTAGATCCTTTTAAATTAAAAATGAAGTTTTAAATCAATCTAAAGTATATATGAGTAAACTTGGTCTGA
CAGTTACCAATGCTTAATCAGTGAGGCACCTATCTCAGCGATCTGTCTATTTCGTTCATCCATAGTTGCC
TGACTCCCCGTCGTGTAGATAACTACGATACGGGAGGGCTTACCATCTGGCCCCAGTGCTGCAATGATAC
CGCGAGACCCACGCTCACCGGCTCCAGATTTATCAGCAATAAACCAGCCAGCCGGAAGGGCCGAGCGCAG
AAGTGGTCCTGCAACTTTATCCGCCTCCATCCAGTCTATTAATTGTTGCCGGGAAGCTAGAGTAAGTAGT
TCGCCAGTTAATAGTTTGCGCAACGTTGTTGCCATTGCTACAGGCATCGTGGTGTCACGCTCGTCGTTTG
GTATGGCTTCATTCAGCTCCGGTTCCCAACGATCAAGGCGAGTTACATGATCCCCCATGTTGTGCAAAAA
AGCGGTTAGCTCCTTCGGTCCTCCGATCGTTGTCAGAAGTAAGTTGGCCGCAGTGTTATCACTCATGGTT
ATGGCAGCACTGCATAATTCTCTTACTGTCATGCCATCCGTAAGATGCTTTTCTGTGACTGGTGAGTACT
CAACCAAGTCATTCTGAGAATAGTGTATGCGGCGACCGAGTTGCTCTTGCCCGGCGTCAATACGGGATAA
TACCGCGCCACATAGCAGAACTTTAAAAGTGCTCATCATTGGAAAACGTTCTTCGGGGCGAAAACTCTCA
AGGATCTTACCGCTGTTGAGATCCAGTTCGATGTAACCCACTCGTGCACCCAACTGATCTTCAGCATCTT
TTACTTTCACCAGCGTTTCTGGGTGAGCAAAAACAGGAAGGCAAAATGCCGCAAAAAAGGGAATAAGGGC
GACACGGAAATGTTGAATACTCATACTCTTCCTTTTTCAATATTATTGAAGCATTTATCAGGGTTATTGT
CTCATGAGCGGATACATATTTGAATGTATTTAGAAAAATAAACAAATAGGGGTTCCGCGCACATTTCCCC
GAAAAGTGCCACCTAAATTGTAAGCGTTAATATTTTGTTAAAATTCGCGTTAAATTTTTGTTAAATCAGC
TCATTTTTTAACCAATAGGCCGAAATCGGCAAAATCCCTTATAAATCAAAAGAATAGACCGAGATAGGGT
[37 nt withheld, positions 3221-3257]
AAAGAACGTGGACTCCAACGTCAAAGG
[32 nt withheld, positions 3285-3316]
GCTGGCTAAGAACTCATCAGCCTCCCCGGTCCATCTACCCACGTACCAATGCACCAATTGGCCACAATGA
CGGCTACTACATGGTGCCATTCCTTCCTCTTTATAGGAATGGAGACTACCTCCTGTCCAACAATGCTCTT
GGATACGAGTACGCCTACCTGTTGGACCCAGGTCATTGCACAACACCAGAAATGCCCTCTGATCTGCAAA
AGACGTGAATATCTGTTCAGACACCCATATCCACTCTGTTCCACACAGGTCAGAGGTTTGTCCAGGAGTT
CTTGACAGAGGTGTAAAAAGTACTCAAAAATTTTACTCAAGTGAAAGTACAAGTACTTAGGGAAAATTTT
ACTCAATTAAAAGTAAAAGTATCTGGCTAGAATCTTACTTGAGTAAAAGTAAAAAAGTACTCCATTAAAA
TTGTACTTGAGTATTAAGGAAGTAAAAGTAAAAGCAAGAAAGAAAACTAGAGATTCTTGTTTAAGCTTCC
CGGGTGTCGACGAATTCTCGAGCTCTATTCCTAAAGACCTTGGGTGACCAAAATCTTATTTTAATAAATA
AAACTGTTTATTAAAACTTTTTTGTTTCAAAGAACCATATGTATAGTGAAATTTATAAAAATATCAATTT
TTAAAAAGCTGGTGTACTCATTTATGTTATGAACTCTAAAACCATATACTGACTGCAAGTGATGATGTAT
AGAGTGATGTTTACGAGTAAACATATTTAGTTGTATACATCCTACTGAGCACATTTTGATGTATGAAATA
ACATTACAAGCTTTATCCAAATTAAGCCATTTTAAAACACTGCCAATTGAAAATACAAATCCTGGAAAAA
ATCGTCTTTAGCGCAGTCATTTGAGCCATCCTAATCCGTTACCTCAGACCATAATAAGAAGGGATAACAC
TAGCTGTAGCAATGGAACACATCTGTTTCACACAATCATATCTCCTGCGCCGGTGCTAAGCAGATTCAGC
GTGATCATAACATGCTTTCCACTCATAAATGTAAATTTACAATTTGCACATGTAAAACAGACACTTTTGA
GATATTGGATAAAAAAACAAGAGTATATTGCTTAGTTTCATCCACCAGTCATCCCCACAGCGTTTGGAAG
GCCATAAAAAGTGTCTAAAATCAATGATCATTGAAAGAGCACAAGAGAGACTCTTACGCTGTAATGCCAC
TGGGGACAAAAGTGACAGTCTCTTAATGGGCTCTTCTGGAGGGGCTCCTGAACATTAAAAATTATCAGCG
AAATTACCGAAAGAGCTTCAAGCAACTGGCATGCTTGATCCTCTGCGTCGGGGCGGTGAATAGGTGCTTC
AGATGCCCTCTTACCCACGGGCTGGATTCAGCTGCCCCGCTACCAGCGGAGACCCCCTAATGAGCCTCTG
CAATTAAGTTTATTCATGTTAAGTGTGAACGGGGTGCGTGCGGAACTGTGGGCAGCTAACAGACCTGGGT
TCTTTGTGCCACAAGTGCTGCCTTTATTCGGCTCACAAAGCAGAAAACAACACCCGCACCTATAATGGCG
CCCTCGGCTGGGTCTAAGAAACGTGGCGAGTTGACAGAGCAGAGTGGGCGGGGTTAAGACAGACTGACAG
CGGGACCCATCTCCATCCTCTTATTAACGCTTAACGAGTGCCTTCCTCATGCAATATTCATCGCCACTAA
TATCATCCAAGCTCTGAGCTGAGCTGGCCACTTATGTAAGGCAATTATGTAAAATATCAGACAGGGCCCA
CACTCAGAATCTGACTGGGGTAGAGACGCGGGACGAGAACCGAGAGCAAGAACTGAAAGTGAAAGTGACC
ACTAAAGGGAGGAGAGGACAGAGGGGCAGGATGTGTCAAGATTACCAGAGAACACTTGGCCAGAAATGCG
CAACCATTGGAGCTCTCCGGATTACCCAAAGGTTAACGAGTTTGAACGCCTCTGCCCACTCGCCCATCTC
TGATGGTTTCCCAAGAACTCCTCAAGCAAAATATATATAATTGTGTGTATTATGCACAGACACGAGAAAA
TGCTGTTTTTCTGATCTGCATTACAGCACATTTGCCCGCCAACGACAATACCACCCACTCGGTACCTCGC
TGACTCCTGATGCCTGATACCTGCGCGGTGACTGTCTACAATCTGCATAATCAAGAGAAGTTGTGTTGAA
GACGAGCGCCACACAACCGTTTCCACAAGGTCACCCAAGGCCGGTGCAGATGTAGGTGAGGTCTCCATAA
ACAGACTGAAATAAACACATCCTCCGCTGGGAACAACAACCCCCTCACGCCTCATGCATTTCCATAAGCC
TACATGCATCTCTTCCAACTTATGGAGACTCGCACCTACCAACATCCGCACAACAAAGATATACAGAGCG
CGCTCCCTCAGGTCAAGGCCCTGTGGGGGTCTGTGCAGAAATAGGTCATTTGTCACACATCAAGTCCTGG
GGCAGGAGATGCATTATAGATGAGACCAAACAGCCTGTCTCGGTGAGCTCTACCCACTCCCTGAGACTAG
AAATGGGGGAAGGGAGCTTGAGATAACAACCGCTGCAATCACTGTGTCGATGTTTAATATCAGCACCAAC
CGGGAACAATAAGGAGATGGGTGCATTCATGTTCACATCTTACCAGTCAAGTATCATCGAACCGGCTTGA
TAACCACACCTCGTGTAATAGCTGAGCAGATAGTTGTCATTTTAAAGCGTTGGCCTTTGTCGATTATGTA
ATGCGCACATTCAACACATGGTAATATAGAAACGGTTATGTCGAGGTTGTTTTGTCCAGAGATGACCTTC
ACACAGTTACAGCCGCTCTGCATCCACACAAATGGAGGACTTAATCGTGGACTGCATTCTTAGAAATGAT
CTACAAAGACAAATAATGTGAAATCAAGAAAGGACAAAATTTAAGTAAGGGGATGAGGGAGAGAGAGAAC
GAGGGGCAAGGAGAAAGCATGGCTCCTGTCTTTTTCTGCACCCATCTGTTCGGAGTGCAGGTGGAGCTCT
ATTCACTCAGCTCTGCATGTGTGTTTGGGGGGGGCAGGAAGAAAGGGAGGGCAAAAGGAAGAGTGGAGAG
ATGGTGGGGGCTGGAGGGATGGGGGGTTCTCGGTGATCTCTCCTGAAGGGGATAATGGGAGAGCAGCGCT
TTGCAATGGCTGCCATGTAGTACCCTCCCTGCACAATTAGCCAATCAGCAGCAAGCTCTGCCAGCCAGAA
GGACACATAAAAGAAGAACATTGCAGCAGAGGCACAGAAGGAGCCTGCGAGGAGCTGGGAAATACACACA
CAACAGCAGAACCACAACACCCTCCCCTGGACACACCCTACTGGGGATCACTGCTTTTCTTTTTTTCTGA
ACCATCGCCCACGCCACACGGAGAGAAATCTCTCTCTCATCATCATCCTGAAGAAAACCCCCTTATCCTC
ATTTTCACACTGCTGAGGAAAACCTACAATCGCACGGGCTGAGATTTCCTGGCGAAGACTGTCCTTTTTC
CTTTTTCTTTTTTTTTCTTTTCCTTTGGAAACTGACATTTGCATTTCTCCATTCCAAGCCACGGCGTAAT
AATATCTGCAATCCAGCCTGAAGACCTGCAAATCGAAGGACCTAGATCACTATCATCTTTGTACGTCAAG
GATCCTGGTTACTGTACGTATAACCTTTCTTTCTTTTGCTCTGACCAATATGAAACACTAAAATCGATTC
GAGCAGCCTCTCAGCATCAATTACAGTGCGTGAAAAACATTCAAATAGAGGCAGCAAATATTACATGTGA
AAATACAGGCTGGCTAAATCCAAGCTAATTTAGAAATGTGGTCAAAACGCATACTGGCACGTCTAATCGC
GGATTCAGTAAACAAGATTAACGATTAGCCCAGTGTATAAGTCATATGATACCGGCATGCGCGAGAGCAT
CGCTACACCCGAGCTGGCTTCATTTTCGGAGGAAAATCAAAACATTGCTTTCTCCTGCCGTGCGAACCAT
TCGTCATAAACCGTAATACGCAACATACATTTATTACTACATCCGTTAATTAGCGATAATTAGCCGTTAT
TAACAAAGAGCGCTGAGGAATTCCTCTCAAATAGCGGAGGTGCGGCGGAGGCAGAGGGGCGTAAAAGGGC
ACATGCGTGCCTGGCTCAAAAAAGGATGCTCCAGACTGAAACTCAGAGACAAAACACGATGCCTCGGAGG
CTGAGAGCCCATCGAGAGGAAAGGCAAAGAAAAGGGTCGAGTCACTCAGAGGGGGAGGGGAGATATTGTG
CATCCATTGGTTTGAATTGAAGCAGGCAGAATAAAAATCCTTGCGATTATGCTTCGTGAGAGATCGCGAG
AGAGGAAAAGGCTAAATGCCACGTATGCAAATGGATAAATGTCATCTATTTCTTCGCGAGTAGACATTTT
GTGGACAACGAGAGTGTAAATAAGCGATATGAGGGGAATACAAAGGCCTTGAGGGAAAGCGTTTTGGGCG
TGTCTTGTCGAAAAGAAGACAGCGATGGCACGCGCTCAGAACCACCATCTTCACGTAGACAATCCGCGTG
AAAACAATAACAAAACTGCTCATTTTAACACGAGCAGGTGTTTGAAACCACCCAAAAAAGATTGTCTAAA
ATATTAAGATTAATTAATGACGTTTAAATGTCCAGGCCTGATATAAATGAAGCGTGTAGTAAGAGTAATC
GCCTTTGTTTCTTTTCAGAGATACGTTTTCAGAGATTCAGGGAATTATATCTTCAATAAAATAATGTTTG
ATTTCATTATTTTAAAGCTTTTTAAGAAGTAAAAATACACATTATTCATTTACATTTTATTTTATTTAAA
GGCCTATGGTCTTGAAAATAATAAGTGGAATATATAGGCTATATATTCGTCTAAGGACAGCCGGTGTTAT
TTTATAGTGACCTCAGACAAAAGCCGAGACAAAACGAGGCGCTTGCCTTTCATTTTAATCCTTAATAGAC
GGTGTGATGAATGAATGAATGAATGAATAAATGAATGAATGACGGGCCCTTCGGCATGTTGTTCCGCAGT
CCTCCGTGAGCACGAGTCTCTACCGCAGTGCCAAGCACATAAAACCGTTGAGTCAGATAACCTTCTCCAG
GCGCGTATACACAATTCAAGGACAAGCACATCACAACTATACACAACACAACACAACCGCCTAAACGCAC
GAGCTCATCAATCGCAATTTAAAGGCATGTCAGTCAAAGAAAAAGGCGGCGTTATTTAAAACCAATGTTC
AACAATATTTGTATGCTGACTAGCCCGGGCGCGCACGCTATAAGATCACAAGGCCTTGTTTTTTCCCTTT
ATTCAAAATATCATTAATTATTACAGGTCATAAAACAAAACAATGCGAATTACAATGATTTAAAGACTAT
TGATTTAACAATAATCAGTTAATTAATATTTTACATACAAATGAAAGATGACATTATTTGATGACATTGT
AATTAAAATATATGCAATATATTTTTACGTTTTTATTAATTAGGCTATTACTATTATTATAATTATCATT
ATTTTTATTATTATTATTATTATTATTAAATAGTCTTGCGAAATAAGAGTGAAGGCAGTTGCAATGTTCA
TTGTTCCCGGAGAGTCCCGCAGCCTCTGGCCTCAACACAAAGCGCTACTGTTTACATTAATATTCATAGT
GCTGCCATGGTCTCTGTAGAGGAGGAACGGGTGGCTCTTTTGTTCGCTAGTGTCAATACGTTTATTCAGC
AAAAAGCAGCTCGGATTTGTGAATGCCCAACAAGCACACGCGCACTCCAATCAAAGGACGAGAGGATAAC
GATTTTAAACGATTCGCAAACGTGTTTATTTGTAAAGACGACATCAAGAGCTTAATGTCCACTTGAAAAG
AAATAAATATGCCCGCGGCGCCAAGGATATTTTGAATGTAGTCGTTCATGGTGAGCCACTCCCGAATTCA
GCACTCTGGAGAGCGACCAAAGAGGAATAGCGGAATAGCAACTACTTGAGCCATTTCTCTCCGTTTGATG
GCGTTCATGATTAAAAATATAATCACGTGATTTTTTATACATATATAAATATATACATAAAGTAACGCTT
TCCTTTTGAGAATACATAAATATTTATTCGCGTGATAAATCAATGATCTTATATTTATTTGCACGACCGA
AATTAGCCAAATTCACCAATTAAAAAAAAAATAAGCCAACAAAAAAGAAGGGTTTATCCGTTCAATTTTG
ACTTGTGTCCTGTTGTTTTACAGCTGCCACTGTGATCCCTTAAGCTGCAGTGAGAGTGTGGCTAATGCCT
TTTGTTTAAGATAATCCTGTAATCTGTTACCGAAACGGCCTATTGACAAGCCGGCATTCACATTTCAGTC
AGGAGGCCCGTCCAGACATGTACATTTATGAATTACGAATGATAAAATTAAGATCTGCATTAGGCGTCAG
AAATGTCACGAACACCCATTCATTTCCCACAGCCAATAATGGATCATGCTGGGAAGCGCTATCCTCGCAG
TCTCAAAATTAATGTTGACATGTTGCGTAGAGCTACAGATTAGATCAGCCATATGCTTTATGTGTTTACC
TCAGCGGATCTTCAGCAAGATGTGTTTATTTTAAGAAAATGGCTTCCTCGCTGCCTGCACAGGGGCATTA
AGGAAGTGACGTGAGCGTCCTCACAGTCAAATTACTTTATCTCATGCTGCTTTCAGGCCTCTGCTTATTT
TATTATTATTATTTTAAATTAGGGGGAATCACGGTGGCGTTGTGGGTAGGGTAGCGCGATCACCTTACAG
CAAGAAGGTCGCTGGTTCGAGCTCTGGCTGGGTCAGTTGGCATTTCTGTGTGGAGTTTAAATTGAATTGA
AATTGAATAAACTAAATTGGCCCTAGTGTATGTGTGTGAATGTAAGTGTGCATGGGTGTTTCCCAGTGTT
GGGTTTGACTGGAAGAGCATCCGCTTCGTAAAACATATGCTGGATAAGTTGGCGGTTCATTTCACTGTGG
TGACCGCTGATTAATAAAGGGACTAAGCTGAAAATGAAATGAATTAATACATTTTAAATGAGCTTTTGCT
GACATGTTTATGATTACAAATAGTGAAATTGTATGTTAATTTACGATAAGTGCATTGTTCTAAATTCATT
TTTATGTAGCAGCTGGTTTTTCTTCCATTTGTGTCATTCAACAGAACATTTTTCTAAAAAAGTGAACTTA
AATTTTCTCCTCCCTCTGACAAGGCTTGATGGTAATTTCAGCCGACTCTAATTACAGACTCACTAAAAGG
AATCGGTGCAGTCATTTATCTTTATCAGCGCGCTGGTGGGAAGGTAATAGGTTTTGCTTATGAGTTGTTT
GCGTGCGAGTCTGGGTCCTTGTGTAGGCGATGCTGATGCACTGCATTAAATATTGAGGGAGAAGTCGCTC
AAAAATAGCAAAGTACAGGCTGGGGCAGGAACGTCAAAGCCCGCTCAGTGGCCACGTTTCTTGTTTCGTA
AGTCCTATTTTTAATAGCGATAATTCAGGCTCAGTAGAAGGAACTCCAGCACTATAAGCAGTCTCTCGCC
TGTCTCGGCGAGTTATGTATTTTGGGATGAAGTGCTCTTCCACCTCTACCTCTGCTGTGCTGGCGCCAGT
ATCTGGGCTGTAAGATAGTGTACGTGTCAGTCTGTGTGGCCGAAGAGCCTGTGTGTTGTGTAACTCACTA
CATTCGTCGCTGTGGATGGCTGACTTGCCATGGGGAGGTTTACTTCAGTTCACGAATCACATTCGCCACG
ATCTTGTCACTTTGTGTCAAGACTCGCTCTCTGTGTGTCAACAGCTCTGCTGTTTGAGGTTGAAATTCTG
AACTTGAGATATATCCCAGGATATATTAGGGCTACTGCCAACGGAAAAAGCAAATGGTGCCATGGCCATT
TGATTGATCAAACAAACACCCTTTTGCTTGGGTGACAGTGAAATGTCAGATCCATGTTTGTACTGCTTTA
ATAACTTGCCTCTCTGAGCTTTCTCCTTGTCAGTGTCAATTTGCCTGAGATATAAATTCCGGTTGCCCCG
AAAGCTTATTTTATTAAAAAAAAGCTAACATGCACTCATACAACGTGCGCACATACATGTGAGGCTTGCT
AAAAGTCAAGAAGCAAGCCAATAGCAAGAGTCGTCAGACTGCTGTTACCTGGGCAACCTGGTTAGAGGTA
AGGCTCAAGGCAAGAATAAATCATTCCACTGAAGAGACACAGCGTTACAGCGAGATGAGAGCAAGAGGCG
ATAGTGAAGGGAGAACAAAAGAACAGCCTACCCACACTAGTGCAGATCTACCTGTTTGAGCTACTGATTG
TTCAGTTTGATTAGATATCAGACAATTCTGCTATCTCCAATTGCATTGCTGCATGAATTCCTAGAAATCA
TTTTAATCACCAAAAACTAGTAGGGACACTTGTGGCGTATATGATTCTGCCTGTTGATTGTGGGGATCCA
ACAGAAAGATCATGAATGCATTGTTAATTAAGTCGGTGAGACACCCTGTTCCACCCTAGGGGCCGTTCTG
GGGAAAGAGTGCTTTCAGTCAGCTAAAGATGACTAATATGTGAACATATATTACTACACATGCCAATTTG
TACATTCTGGATAGTTACCAGCCCTGGGAAAACATCGAAAAAAATAAATCAACATAGATAAAATTGGCAA
ATCCCTTCTGGTACGATGCAGAGTGCTTGCTCTGAGAACTTGTGCATTGTGACAGAAAGCGACCGTTAAA
AACTGAAAGTAGCATCTACAACCTGCATACATCTGTTCTTTGAAAATCCCCTGTAGGCCAAATTAAGCAT
CACGCTGTGCTCCACAGCAACACGGATGAACCGAAAACCCAGACACAAACGCACACACTTTTCACATAAA
CAAGGTTTAGTTATGCTAGCTATGCTTTTTCGTCCTCCCTTTGTCATCAGCGGCGAGTGACGTAACACAG
TTTGACCCTGGACAGCGTAAAGGGGGGGTTGGGAATGAGTGAAAGGACTGTGACATCTGCAGGGCCAGGG
GCTGATGGAGAGAGCTGAAGTGAGGGAGGTCAGAGGAGGAGGAAGGGTGGGATATTGTCCTCCTCAGGCC
CTATCCCTCTCAGACGCATTGATTTTTAACCTCTCAGCGAGAATGCCAAGCATTACACCCCTCAAATTAT
GGTTCCTCACCCAACCTGTTATATTTTCCACCTGCAGATAATTACCGGTATGCTGCAGAACGAGCTTGCT
CTTAAGTTGGCTGGACTTGATATTAACAAGACTGGAGGTTCTGCCCGCGAGACCTTCCAGGCCTTCCGCA
CCGGTTCTGACCAACTGACTGAAGAGCAGATCGCAGAATTTAAAGAGGCTTTCTCCCTATTTGACAAGGA
CGGGGATGGGACAATAACAACCAAGGAGCTGGGGACGGTGATGCGGTCTCTGGGGCAGAACCCCACAGAA
GCAGAGCTGCAGGACATGATCAATGAAGTAGATGCCGACGGTGACGGCACAATCGACTTCCCTGAGTTCC
TGACAATGATGGCAAGAAAAATGAAAGACACAGACAGTGAAGAAGAAATTAGAGAAGCGTTCCGTGTGTT
TGATAAGGATGGCAATGGCTACATCAGTGCAGCAGAGCTTCGCCACGTGATGACAAACCTTGGAGAGAAG
TTAACAGATGAAGAGGTTGATGAAATGATCAGGGAAGCAGACATCGATGGGGATGGTCAGGTAAACTACG
AAGAGTTTGTAGTGATGATGACAGCGAAGGAATTCCCTCCTCCTCCGCCACCGCCACCACCGCCGCCGCC
GCCACCACCACCTCCTCCGCCTCCTCCACCACCACCGCCACCGCCTCCACCACCTGGCGGCAGCAGGGTC
GACTCATCACGTCGTAAGTTCAATAAGACAGGTCACGCACTGAGAGCTATAGGTCGGCTGAGCTCACTCG
AGGGCGGTTCTTTTGCCCGCGAGACCTTCCAGGCCTTCCGCACCACCGACGTCGGCCGCAAGCTGATCAT
CGATCAGAACGTTTTTATCGAGGGTACGCTGCCGATGGGTGTCGTCCGCCCGCTGACTGAAGTCGAGATG
GACCATTACCGCGAGCCGTTCCTGAATCCTGTTGACCGCGAGCCACTGTGGCGCTTCCCAAACGAGCTGC
CAATCGCCGGTGAGCCAGCGAACATCGTCGCGCTGGTCGAAGAATACATGGACTGGCTGCACCAGTCCCC
TGTCCCGAAGCTGCTGTTCTGGGGCACCCCAGGCGTTCTGATCCCACCGGCCGAAGCCGCTCGCCTGGCC
AAAAGCCTGCCTAACTGCAAGGCTGTGGACATCGGCCCGGGTCTGAATCTGCTGCAAGAAGACAACCCGG
ACCTGATCGGCAGCGAGATCGCGCGCTGGCTGTCTACTCTGGAGATTGGTGGCACCGGTGGCTCTGGCGG
TACCGGTGGCTCTGGCGGTTCTATCGGTACTGGCTTTCCATTCGACCCCCATTATGTGGAAGTCCTGGGC
GAGCGCATGCACTACGTCGATGTTGGTCCGCGCGATGGCACCCCTGTGCTGTTCCTGCACGGTAACCCGA
CCTCCTCCTACGTGTGGCGCAACATCATCCCGCATGTTGCACCGACCCATCGCTGCATTGCTCCAGACCT
GATCGGTATGGGCAAATCCGACAAACCAGACCTGGGTTATTTCTTCGACGACCACGTCCGCTTCATGGAT
GCCTTCATCGAAGCCCTGGGTCTGGAAGAGGTCGTCCTGGTCATTCACGACTGGGGCTCCGCTCTGGGTT
TCCACTGGGCCAAGCGCAATCCAGAGCGCGTCAAAGGTATTGCATTTATGGAGTTCATCCGCCCTATCCC
GACCTGGGACGAATGGGGAGGTTCTATGGTGAGCAAGGGCGAGGAGCTGTTCACCGGGGTGGTGCCCATC
CTGGTCGAGCTGGACGGCGACGTAAACGGCCACAAGTTCAGCGTGTCCGGCGAGGGCGAGGGCGATGCCA
CCTACGGCAAGCTGACCCTGAAGTTCATCTGCACCACCGGCAAGCTGCCCGTGCCCTGGCCCACCCTCGT
GACCACCCTGACCTACGGCGTGCAGTGCTTCAGCCGCTACCCCGACCACATGAAGCAGCACGACTTCTTC
AAGTCCGCCATGCCCGAAGGCTACGTCCAGGAGCGCACCATCTTCTTCAAGGACGACGGCAACTACAAGA
CCCGCGCCGAGGTGAAGTTCGAGGGCGACACCCTGGTGAACCGCATCGAGCTGAAGGGCATCGACTTCAA
GGAGGACGGCAACATCCTGGGGCACAAGCTGGAGTACAACTACAACAGCCACAACGTCTATATCATGGCC
GACAAGCAGAAGAACGGCATCAAGGTGAACTTCAAGATCCGCCACAACATCGAGGACGGCAGCGTGCAGC
TCGCCGACCACTACCAGCAGAACACCCCCATCGGCGACGGCCCCGTGCTGCTGCCCGACAACCACTACCT
GAGCACCCAGTCCAAACTGAGCAAAGACCCCAACGAGAAGCGCGATCACATGGTCCTGCTGGAGTTCGTG
ACCGCCGCCGGGATCACTCTCGGAATGGACGAGCTGTACAAG
Features (pLannotate 1.2.2; 20 found; start..end, strand, type, name):
     45..179     -  polyA_signal   SV40 poly(A) signal: SV40 polyadenylation signal
    202..285     -  CDS            large T antigen (fragment): large T antigen from SV40 (simian virus 40)
    851..891     -  misc_feature   MCS (fragment): pBluescript multiple cloning site
    904..922     -  promoter       T3 promoter: promoter for bacteriophage T3 RNA polymerase
    965..987     -  protein_bind   lac operator (fragment): The lac repressor binds to the lac operator to inhibit transcription in E. coli. This inhibition can be relieved by adding lactose or isopropyl-β-D-thiogalactopyranoside (IPTG). lac repressor encoded by lacI
    991..1021    -  promoter       lac promoter: promoter for the E. coli lac operon
   1036..1057    -  protein_bind   CAP binding site: CAP binding activates transcription in the presence of cAMP. E. coli catabolite activator protein
   1070..1162    -  CDS            lacI (fragment): lac repressor; lacI; The lac repressor binds to the lac operator to inhibit transcription in E. coli. This inhibition can be relieved by adding lactose or isopropyl-β-D-thiogalactopyranoside (IPTG).
   1345..1933    -  rep_origin     ori: high-copy-number ColE1/pMB1/pBR322/pUC origin of replication
   2104..2964    -  CDS            AmpR: β-lactamase; bla; confers resistance to ampicillin, carbenicillin, and related antibiotics
   2965..3069    -  promoter       AmpR promoter: bla
   3095..3316    -  rep_origin     M13 ori (fragment) (sequence partly withheld): M13 bacteriophage origin of replication; arrow indicates direction of (+) strand synthesis
   3316..3603    +  CDS            tyr (fragment) (sequence partly withheld): TYRO_ORYLA - Also known as tyro. Experimental evidence at transcript level: Swiss-Prot protein existence level 2. This is a copper-containing oxidase that functions in the formation of pigments such as melanins and other polyphenolic compounds. From Oryzias latipes (Japanese rice fish) (Japanese killifish).
   6819..6838    +  promoter       ADH1 promoter (fragment): S. cerevisiae ADH1; promoter for alcohol dehydrogenase 1
  12598..12628   +  CDS            HaloTag® (fragment): modified bacterial dehalogenase that forms covalent bonds with chloroalkane derivatives
  12633..13075   +  CDS            calmodulin (fragment): calcium-binding protein
  13184..13258   +  CDS            GCaMP2 (fragment): GCaMP2 is a basic (constitutively fluorescent) green fluorescent protein published in 2006, derived from Aequorea victoria.
  13268..13723   +  CDS            HaloTag® (fragment): modified bacterial dehalogenase that forms covalent bonds with chloroalkane derivatives
  13769..14182   +  CDS            HaloTag® (fragment): modified bacterial dehalogenase that forms covalent bonds with chloroalkane derivatives
  14192..14908   +  CDS            mEGFP: mEGFP is a basic (constitutively fluorescent) green fluorescent protein published in 2002, derived from Aequorea victoria. It has moderate acid sensitivity.
