[The description below was written by a language model from this plasmid's Addgene catalogue record and pLannotate feature annotations shown in this document.]
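Description:
pTol2_elavl3(HuC)_NES-Caprola_on-mEGFP is a zebrafish expression plasmid of about 14.9 kb built on a pTol2 backbone, a vector family designed for Tol2 transposase-mediated integration into the fish genome. The Tol2 arms are not annotated as such in the generated feature table. However, a fragment matching medaka tyrosinase sits next to the bacterial backbone, which probably reflects the medaka origin of the Tol2 element. For propagation in E. coli the plasmid carries a ColE1/pUC-type origin and an ampicillin resistance gene (β-lactamase with its own promoter). It also retains pBluescript-derived remnants, including a partial M13 origin, lac promoter/operator elements, a T3 promoter and a fragment of the multiple cloning site. Although the origin is annotated as a high-copy type, the catalogue lists the plasmid as low copy.

The payload is a synthetic 2.4 kb insert, Caprola_on-mEGFP, driven by the elavl3 (HuC) promoter, which directs pan-neuronal expression in zebrafish. This promoter is not annotated but presumably occupies much of the long unannotated stretch upstream of the coding region; the short "ADH1 promoter" hit there is likely spurious. The coding region is annotated as HaloTag fragments interrupted by calmodulin and a short segment matching GCaMP2, probably a calmodulin-binding peptide. This layout is consistent with a split or rearranged HaloTag whose chloroalkane-labelling activity is coupled to a calcium-sensing module. The "on" variant is described as constitutively active. The name indicates a nuclear export signal (NES), and monomeric EGFP is fused at the C terminus to report expression. An SV40 polyadenylation signal follows the cassette. The construct serves as a positive control for the Caprola calcium recorders, which mark the activity history of neurons through chemical labelling.
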