Addgene plasmid #194697: pTol2_elavl3(HuC)_NES-Caprola_on-mEGFP
Purpose: HuC driven expression of the consitutively active calcium recorder positive control Caprola_on fused to mEGFP for neuronal expression in zebrafish
Depositing lab: Kai Johnsson. Depositing organization: Max Planck Institute for Medical Research. Publication: Recording physiological history of cells with chemical labeling. Huppertz MC, Wilhelm J, Grenier V, Schneider MW, Falt T, Porzberg N, Hausmann D, Hoffmann DC, Hai L, Tarnawski M, Pino G, Slanchev K, Kolb I, Acuna C, Fenk LM, Baier H, Hiblot J, Johnsson K. Science. 2024 Feb 23;383(6685):890-897. doi: 10.1126/science.adg0812. Epub 2024 Feb 22. PubMed 38386755.
Backbone
  Vector backbone: pTol2
  Backbone size w/o insert (bp): 12400
  Vector type: Zebrafish Expression
Growth in bacteria
  Bacterial resistance: Ampicillin, 100 μg/mL
  Growth temperature: 30°C
  Growth strain: NEB Stable
  Copy number: Low Copy
Gene/Insert
  Gene/Insert name: Caprola_on-mEGFP
  Species: Synthetic
  Insert size (bp): 2376
  Promoter: elavl3(HuC)
  Tag / fusion protein: mEGFP (C terminal on insert)
  Cloning method: Gibson Cloning
Terms and licenses: Academic/Nonprofit Terms; Industry Terms: Not Available to Industry
How to cite: pTol2_elavl3(HuC)_NES-Caprola_on-mEGFP was a gift from Kai Johnsson (Addgene plasmid # 194697 ; http://n2t.net/addgene:194697 ; RRID:Addgene_194697)
